>Addgene plasmid #57958 | mOrange2-Gamma-Tubulin-17 | depositor partial sequence | sequence record 89106 | insert sequence
GACGTCAGATCCGCTAGCGCCACCATGCCGAGGGAAATCATCACCCTACAGTTGGGCCAGTGCGGCAATC
AGATTGGGTTCGAGTTCTGGAAACAGCTGTGCGCCGAGCATGGTATCAGCCCCGAGGGCATCGTGGAGGA
GTTCGCCACCGAGGGCACTGACCACAAGGACGTCTTTTTCTACCAGGCAGACGATGAGCACTACATCCCC
CGGGCCGTGCTGCTGGACTTGGAACCCCGGGTGATCCACTCCATCCTCAACTCCCCCTATGCCAAGCTCT
ACAACCCAGAGAACATCTACCTGTCGGAACATGGAGGAGGAGCTGGCAACAACTGGGCCAGCGGATTCTC
CCAGGGAGAAAAGATCCATGAGGACATTTTTGACATCATAGACCGGGAGGCAGATGGTAGTGACAGTCTA
GAGGGCTTTGTGCTGTGTCACTCCATTGCTGGGGGGACAGGCTCTGGACTGGGTTCCTACCTCTTAGAAC
GGCTGAATGACAGGTATCCTAAGAAGCTGGTGCAGACATACTCAGTGTTTCCCAACCAGGACGAGATGAG
CGATGTGGTGGTCCAGCCTTACAATTCACTCCTCACACTCAAGAGGCTGACGCAGAATGCAGACTGTGTG
GTGGTGCTGGACAACACAGCCCTGAACCGGATTGCCACAGACCGCCTGCACATCCAGAACCCATCCTTCT
CCCAGATCAACCAGCTGGTGTCTACCATCATGTCAGCCAGCACCACCACCCTGCGCTACCCTGGCTACAT
GAACAATGACCTCATCGGCCTCATCGCCTCGCTCATTCCCACCCCACGGCTCCACTTCCTCATGACCGGC
TACACCCCTCTCACTACGGACCAGTCAGTGGCCAGCGTGAGGAAGACCACGGTCCTGGATGTCATGAGGC
GGCTGCTGCAGCCCAAGAACGTGATGGTGTCCACAGGCCGAGACCGCCAGACCAACCACTGCTACATCGC
CATCCTCAACATCATCCAGGGAGAGGTGGACCCCACCCAGGTCCACAAGAGCTTGCAGAGGATCCGGGAA
CGCAAGTTGGCCAACTTCATCCCGTGGGGCCCCGCCAGCATCCAGGTGGCCCTGTCGAGGAAGTCTCCCT
ACCTGCCCTCGGCCCACCGGGTCAGCGGGCTCATGATGGCCAACCACACCAGCATCTCCTCGCTCTTCGA
GAGAACCTGTCGCCAGTATGACAAGCTGCGTAAGCGGGAGGCCTTCCTGGAGCAGTTCCGCAAGGAGGAC
ATGTTCAAGGACAACTTTGATGAGATGGACACATCCAGGGAGATTGTGCAGCAGCTCATCGATGAGTACC
ATGCGGCCACACGGCCAGACTACATCTCCTGGGGCACTCAGGAGCAGCGAATTCTGCAGTCGACGGTACC
GCGGGCCCGGGATCCACCGGTCGCCACCATGGTGAGCAAGGGCGAGGAGAATAACATGGCCATCATCAAG
GAGTTCATGCGCTTCAAGGTGCGCATGGAGGGCTCCGTGAACGGCCACGAGTTCGAGATCGAGGGCGAGG
GCGAGGGCCGCCCCTACGAGGGCTTTCAGACCGCTAAGCTGAAGGTGACCAAGGGTGGCCCCCTGCCCTT
CGCCTGGGACATCCTGTCCCCTCATTTCACCTACGGCTCCAAGGCCTACGTGAAGCACCCCGCCGACATC
CCCGACTACTTCAAGCTGTCCTTCCCCGAGGGCTTCAAGTGGGAGCGCGTGATGAACTACGAGGACGGCG
GCGTGGTGACCGTGACCCAGGACTCCTCCCTGCAGGACGGCGAGTTCATCTACAAGGTGAAGCTGCGCGG
CACCAACTTCCCCTCCGACGGCCCCGTGATGCAGAAGAAGACCATGGGCTGGGAGGCCTCCTCCGAGCGG
ATGTACCCCGAGGACGGTGCCCTGAAGGGCAAGATCAAGATGAGGCTGAAGCTGAAGGACGGCGGCCACT
ACACCTCCGAGGTCAAGACCACCTACAAGGCCAAGAAGCCCGTGCAGCTGCCCGGCGCCTACATCGTCGA
CATCAAGTTGGACATCACCTCCCACAACGAGGACTACACCATCGTGGAACAGTACGAACGCGCCGAGGGC
CGCCACTCCACCGGCGGCATGGACGAGCTGTACAAGTAAGCGGCCGCGACTCTAGATCATAATCAGCCAT
ACCACAT
