>Addgene plasmid #57958 | mOrange2-Gamma-Tubulin-17 | addgene partial sequence | sequence record 103623 | Mombaerts mRFPup 5'-GTGGCCGTTCACGGAGCCCTCCATG-3'
ATGATGGCCATGTTATTCTCCTCGCCCTTGCTCACCATGGTGGCGACCGGTGGATCCCGGGCCCGCGGTA
CCGTCGACTGCAGAATTCGCTGCTCCTGAGTGCCCCAGGAGATGTAGTCTGGCCGTGTGGCCGCATGGTA
CTCATCGATGAGCTGCTGCACAATCTCCCTGGATGTGTCCATCTCATCAAAGTTGTCCTTGAACATGTCC
TCCTTGCGGAACTGCTCCAGGAAGGCCTCCCGCTTACGCAGCTTGTCATACTGGCGACAGGTTCTCTCGA
AGAGCGAGGAGATGCTGGTGTGGTTGGCCATCATGAGCCCGCTGACCCGGTGGGCCGAGGGCAGGTAGGG
AGACTTCCTCGACAGGGCCACCTGGATGCTGGCGGGGCCCCACGGGATGAAGTTGGCCAACTTGCGTTCC
CGGATCCTCTGCAAGCTCTTGTGGACCTGGGTGGGGTCCACCTCTCCCTGGATGATGTTGAGGATGGCGA
TGTAGCAGTGGTTGGTCTGGCGGTCTCGGCCTGTGGACACCATCACGTTCTTGGGCTGCAGCAGCCGCCT
CATGACATCCAGGACCGTGGTCTTCCTCACGCTGGCCACTGACTGGTCCGTAGTGAGAGGGGTGTAGCCG
GTCATGAGGAAGTGGAGCCGTGGGGTGGGAATGAGCGAGGCGATGAGGCCGATGAGGTCATTGTTCATGT
AGCCAGGGTAGCGCAGGGTGGTGGTGCTGGCTGACATGATGGTAGACACCAGCTGGTTGATCTGGGAGAA
GGATGGGTTCTGGATGTGCAGGCGGTCTGTGGCAATCCGGTTCAGGGCTGTGTTGTCCAGCACCACCACA
CAGTCTGCATTCTGCGTCAGCCTCTTGAGTGTGAGGAGTGAATTGTAA
