[The description below was written by a language model from this plasmid's Addgene catalogue record.]
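Description:
mOrange2-Gamma-Tubulin-17 is a mammalian expression plasmid that produces human gamma-tubulin (TUBG1) fused to the orange fluorescent protein mOrange2. It is built on an mOrange2 fluorescent-protein backbone of about 4.75 kb without the insert. The plasmid is maintained at high copy in E. coli under kanamycin selection. A neomycin resistance marker allows G418 selection of transfected mammalian cells, so stable lines can be made as well as transient transfections. The record does not name the bacterial origin of replication, and no feature table is provided, so the exact layout of the backbone elements cannot be confirmed here.

The fusion is expressed from the CMV promoter, a strong constitutive promoter in most mammalian cell types. The listed 3′ sequencing primer suggests that the transcript ends at an SV40 polyadenylation signal. The record does not say whether mOrange2 lies at the N- or C-terminus of gamma-tubulin. The "17" in the name may refer to a linker length, but the record does not define it. The cloning method is also listed as unknown.

Gamma-tubulin is a core component of the microtubule-nucleating complexes concentrated at the centrosome, and the stated purpose of the construct is to label centrosomes by fluorescence. mOrange2 is recorded with excitation at 549 nm and emission at 565 nm, so the marker occupies the orange channel and can in principle be combined with spectrally separated reporters such as green or far-red ones. Typical uses would be live- or fixed-cell imaging of centrosome position, number and behaviour, for example during cell division.
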