Addgene plasmid #57958: mOrange2-Gamma-Tubulin-17
Purpose: Localization: Centrosomes, Excitation: 549, Emission: 565
Depositing lab: Michael Davidson. Depositing organization: Florida State University, Tallahassee.
Backbone
  Vector backbone: mOrange2
  Backbone size w/o insert (bp): 4750
  Vector type: Mammalian Expression
  Selectable markers: Neomycin (select with G418)
Growth in bacteria
  Bacterial resistance: Kanamycin, 50 μg/mL
  Growth temperature: 37°C
  Growth strain: DH5alpha
  Copy number: High Copy
Gene/Insert
  Gene/Insert name: Gamma-Tubulin (alt name: NM_001070.4)
  Species: H. sapiens (human)
  Entrez Gene: TUBG1 (a.k.a. CDCBM4, GCP-1, TUBG, TUBGCP1)
  Promoter: CMV
  Tag / fusion protein: mOrange2
  Cloning method: Unknown
  Sequencing primers: 5′ CMV-F; 3′ SV40pA-R
Terms and licenses: Academic/Nonprofit Terms; Industry Terms: Not Available to Industry
Depositor comments: . Excitation = 549; Emission = 565
How to cite: mOrange2-Gamma-Tubulin-17 was a gift from Michael Davidson (Addgene plasmid # 57958 ; http://n2t.net/addgene:57958 ; RRID:Addgene_57958)
